Addgene plasmid #207149: pcDNA3.1(+)Gαi2-91-NLuc
Purpose: Part of REGA-SIGN, a NanoBRET-based G protein biosensor. It encodes GNAI2 tagged with NanoLuciferase and is meant to be paired with Ggamma2 labeled with LSS-mKATE2
Depositing lab: Dominique Schols & Tom Van Loy. Publication: REGA-SIGN: Development of a Novel Set of NanoBRET-Based G Protein Biosensors. Boon K, Vanalken N, Meyen E, Schols D, Van Loy T. Biosensors (Basel). 2023 Jul 28;13(8):767. doi: 10.3390/bios13080767. PubMed 37622853.
Backbone
  Vector backbone: pcDNA3.1
  Vector type: Mammalian Expression
Growth in bacteria
  Bacterial resistance: Ampicillin, 100 μg/mL
  Growth temperature: 37°C
  Growth strain: NEB Stable
  Copy number: High Copy
Gene/Insert
  Gene/Insert name: GNAI2
  Species: H. sapiens (human)
  Mutation: NLuc inserted at position L(91)Q
  Entrez Gene: GNAI2 (a.k.a. GIP, GNAI2B, HG1C, H_LUCA15.1, H_LUCA16.1)
  Cloning method: Unknown
Terms and licenses: Academic/Nonprofit Terms; Industry Terms: Not Available to Industry
How to cite: pcDNA3.1(+)Gαi2-91-NLuc was a gift from Dominique Schols & Tom Van Loy (Addgene plasmid # 207149 ; http://n2t.net/addgene:207149 ; RRID:Addgene_207149)
