[The description below was written by a language model from this plasmid's Addgene catalogue record and pLannotate feature annotations shown in this document.]
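Description:
pcDNA3.1(+)Gαi2-91-NLuc is a mammalian expression plasmid of about 7 kb built on the pcDNA3.1 backbone. It is propagated in E. coli through a high-copy ColE1/pUC-type origin with ampicillin selection from the β-lactamase gene. The backbone also carries an f1 origin and an SV40 promoter-driven neomycin phosphotransferase cassette with an SV40 polyadenylation signal, which would allow G418 selection of stably transfected mammalian cells. The remaining small annotations (bom, lac promoter/operator, lacI and ble fragments, and a short HIV-1 LTR-like match just after the CMV promoter) appear to be backbone remnants or incidental homology hits rather than functional modules.

The payload is human GNAI2, encoding the Gαi2 subunit of heterotrimeric G proteins, with NanoLuc luciferase inserted internally at position 91 rather than fused to either terminus. The feature table reflects this arrangement. A human codon-optimized Nluc coding sequence sits between two stretches that the automated annotation labels as fragments of Gα homologues from dog and Dictyostelium. These are most likely similarity matches to the two halves of the split GNAI2 reading frame, not foreign genes. Expression is driven by the CMV immediate-early enhancer and promoter and terminated by the bovine growth hormone polyadenylation signal, with a T7 promoter lying upstream of the insert.

The plasmid is one component of REGA-SIGN, a set of NanoBRET-based G protein biosensors. The Gαi2-NLuc fusion serves as the luminescent energy donor and is meant to be co-expressed with Gγ2 labelled with the fluorescent acceptor LSS-mKATE2. Changes in energy transfer between the two subunits then report G protein activation, for example downstream of Gi-coupled receptors.
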