Features (pLannotate 1.2.2; 22 found; start..end, strand, type, name):
     28..80      -  misc_feature   bom (fragment): basis of mobility region from pBR322
    235..614     +  enhancer       CMV enhancer: human cytomegalovirus immediate early enhancer
    615..818     +  promoter       CMV promoter: human cytomegalovirus (CMV) immediate early promoter
    814..847     +  LTR            5' LTR (truncated) (fragment): truncated 5' long terminal repeat (LTR) from HIV-1
    863..881     +  promoter       T7 promoter: promoter for bacteriophage T7 RNA polymerase
   1037..1198    +  CDS            GNA11 (fragment): GNA11_CANLF - Experimental evidence at transcript level: Swiss-Prot protein existence level 2. Guanine nucleotide-binding proteins (G proteins) are involved as modulators or transducers in various transmembrane signaling systems. Acts as an activator of phospholipase C. Transduces FFAR4 signaling in response to long-chain fatty acids (LCFAs). From Canis lupus familiaris (Dog) (Canis familiaris).
   1217..1726    +  CDS            Nluc: NanoLuc® luciferase human codon-optimized
   1859..2506    +  CDS            gpaF (fragment): GPA6_DICDI - Experimental evidence at transcript level: Swiss-Prot protein existence level 2. Guanine nucleotide-binding proteins (G proteins) are involved as modulators or transducers in various transmembrane signaling systems. G alpha-6 is involved in the folic acid chemotaxis signal transduction pathway. From Dictyostelium discoideum (Slime mold).
   2583..2807    +  polyA_signal   bGH poly(A) signal: bovine growth hormone polyadenylation signal
   2811..2832    +  promoter       SV40 promoter (fragment): SV40 enhancer and early promoter
   2853..3281    +  rep_origin     f1 ori (sequence partly withheld): f1 bacteriophage origin of replication; arrow indicates direction of (+) strand synthesis
   3295..3624    +  promoter       SV40 promoter: SV40 enhancer and early promoter
   3691..4482    +  CDS            neo: KKA2_KLEPN - Also known as kan, nptII. Experimental evidence at protein level: Swiss-Prot protein existence level 1. Resistance to kanamycin, neomycin, paromomycin, ribostamycin, butirosin and gentamicin B. From Klebsiella pneumoniae.
   4506..4664    +  CDS            ble (fragment): BLE_KLEPN - Experimental evidence at protein level: Swiss-Prot protein existence level 1. Binding protein with a strong affinity to the bleomycin family of antibiotics. Binds to CL990; an antimitotic-antibiotic compound. From Klebsiella pneumoniae.
   4659..4780    +  polyA_signal   SV40 poly(A) signal: SV40 polyadenylation signal
   4853..4869    -  protein_bind   lac operator: The lac repressor binds to the lac operator to inhibit transcription in E. coli. This inhibition can be relieved by adding lactose or isopropyl-β-D-thiogalactopyranoside (IPTG). lac repressor encoded by lacI
   4877..4907    -  promoter       lac promoter: promoter for the E. coli lac operon
   4922..4943    -  protein_bind   CAP binding site: CAP binding activates transcription in the presence of cAMP. E. coli catabolite activator protein
   4956..5048    -  CDS            lacI (fragment): lac repressor; lacI; The lac repressor binds to the lac operator to inhibit transcription in E. coli. This inhibition can be relieved by adding lactose or isopropyl-β-D-thiogalactopyranoside (IPTG).
   5231..5819    -  rep_origin     ori: high-copy-number ColE1/pMB1/pBR322/pUC origin of replication
   5990..6850    -  CDS            AmpR: β-lactamase; bla; confers resistance to ampicillin, carbenicillin, and related antibiotics
   6851..6955    -  promoter       AmpR promoter: bla
>Addgene plasmid #207149 | pcDNA3.1(+)Gαi2-91-NLuc | addgene full sequence | sequence record 410273 | Addgene NGS Result
GACGGATCGGGAGATCTCCCGATCCCCTATGGTGCACTCTCAGTACAATCTGCTCTGATGCCGCATAGTT
AAGCCAGTATCTGCTCCCTGCTTGTGTGTTGGAGGTCGCTGAGTAGTGCGCGAGCAAAATTTAAGCTACA
ACAAGGCAAGGCTTGACCGACAATTGCATGAAGAATCTGCTTAGGGTTAGGCGTTTTGCGCTGCTTCGCG
ATGTACGGGCCAGATATACGCGTTGACATTGATTATTGACTAGTTATTAATAGTAATCAATTACGGGGTC
ATTAGTTCATAGCCCATATATGGAGTTCCGCGTTACATAACTTACGGTAAATGGCCCGCCTGGCTGACCG
CCCAACGACCCCCGCCCATTGACGTCAATAATGACGTATGTTCCCATAGTAACGCCAATAGGGACTTTCC
ATTGACGTCAATGGGTGGAGTATTTACGGTAAACTGCCCACTTGGCAGTACATCAAGTGTATCATATGCC
AAGTACGCCCCCTATTGACGTCAATGACGGTAAATGGCCCGCCTGGCATTATGCCCAGTACATGACCTTA
TGGGACTTTCCTACTTGGCAGTACATCTACGTATTAGTCATCGCTATTACCATGGTGATGCGGTTTTGGC
AGTACATCAATGGGCGTGGATAGCGGTTTGACTCACGGGGATTTCCAAGTCTCCACCCCATTGACGTCAA
TGGGAGTTTGTTTTGGCACCAAAATCAACGGGACTTTCCAAAATGTCGTAACAACTCCGCCCCATTGACG
CAAATGGGCGGTAGGCGTGTACGGTGGGAGGTCTATATAAGCAGAGCTCTCTGGCTAACTAGAGAACCCA
CTGCTTACTGGCTTATCGAAATTAATACGACTCACTATAGGGAGACCCAAGCTGGCTAGCGTTTAAACTT
AAGCTTGGTACCACCATGGGCTGCACCGTGAGCGCCGAGGACAAGGCGGCGGCCGAGCGCTCTAAGATGA
TCGACAAGAACCTGCGGGAGGACGGAGAGAAGGCGGCGCGGGAGGTGAAGTTGCTGCTGTTGGGTGCTGG
GGAGTCAGGGAAGAGCACCATCGTCAAGCAGATGAAGATCATCCACGAGGATGGCTACTCCGAGGAGGAA
TGCCGGCAGTACCGGGCGGTTGTCTACAGCAACACCATCCAGTCCATCATGGCCATTGTCAAAGCCATGG
GCAACCTGAGCGGCGGCGGCGGCAGCGTCTTCACACTCGAAGATTTCGTTGGGGACTGGCGACAGACAGC
CGGCTACAACCTGGACCAAGTCCTTGAACAGGGAGGTGTGTCCAGTTTGTTTCAGAATCTCGGGGTGTCC
GTAACTCCGATCCAAAGGATTGTCCTGAGCGGTGAAAATGGGCTGAAGATCGACATCCATGTCATCATCC
CGTATGAAGGTCTGAGCGGCGACCAAATGGGCCAGATCGAAAAAATTTTTAAGGTGGTGTACCCTGTGGA
TGATCATCACTTTAAGGTGATCCTGCACTATGGCACACTGGTAATCGACGGGGTTACGCCGAACATGATC
GACTATTTCGGACGGCCGTATGAAGGCATCGCCGTGTTCGACGGCAAAAAGATCACTGTAACAGGGACCC
TGTGGAACGGCAACAAAATTATCGACGAGCGCCTGATCAACCCCGACGGCTCCCTGCTGTTCCGAGTAAC
CATCAACGGAGTGACCGGCTGGCGGCTGTGCGAACGCATTCTGGCGAGCGGCGGCGGCGGCAGCCAGATC
GACTTTGCCGACCCCTCCAGAGCGGACGACGCCAGGCAGCTATTTGCACTGTCCTGCACCGCCGAGGAGC
AAGGCGTGCTCCCTGATGACCTGTCCGGCGTCATCCGGAGGCTCTGGGCTGACCATGGTGTGCAGGCCTG
CTTTGGCCGCTCAAGGGAATACCAGCTCAACGACTCAGCTGCCTACTACCTGAACGACCTGGAGCGTATT
GCACAGAGTGACTACATCCCCACACAGCAAGATGTGCTACGGACCCGCGTAAAGACCACGGGGATCGTGG
AGACACACTTCACCTTCAAGGACCTACACTTCAAGATGTTTGATGTGGGTGGTCAGCGGTCTGAGCGGAA
GAAGTGGATCCACTGCTTTGAGGGCGTCACAGCCATCATCTTCTGCGTAGCCTTGAGCGCCTATGACTTG
GTGCTAGCTGAGGACGAGGAGATGAACCGCATGCATGAGAGCATGAAGCTATTCGATAGCATCTGCAACA
ACAAGTGGTTCACAGACACGTCCATCATCCTCTTCCTCAACAAGAAGGACCTGTTTGAGGAGAAGATCAC
ACACAGTCCCCTGACCATCTGCTTCCCTGAGTACACAGGGGCCAACAAATATGATGAGGCAGCCAGCTAC
ATCCAGAGTAAGTTTGAGGACCTGAATAAGCGCAAAGACACCAAGGAGATCTACACGCACTTCACGTGCG
CCACCGACACCAAGAACGTGCAGTTCGTGTTTGACGCCGTCACCGATGTCATCATCAAGAACAACCTGAA
GGACTGCGGCCTCTTCTGACTCGAGTCTAGAGGGCCCGTTTAAACCCGCTGATCAGCCTCGACTGTGCCT
TCTAGTTGCCAGCCATCTGTTGTTTGCCCCTCCCCCGTGCCTTCCTTGACCCTGGAAGGTGCCACTCCCA
CTGTCCTTTCCTAATAAAATGAGGAAATTGCATCGCATTGTCTGAGTAGGTGTCATTCTATTCTGGGGGG
TGGGGTGGGGCAGGACAGCAAGGGGGAGGATTGGGAAGACAATAGCAGGCATGCTGGGGATGCGGTGGGC
TCTATGGCTTCTGAGGCGGAAAGAACCAGCTGGGGCTCTAGGGGGTATCCCC
[124 nt withheld, positions 2853-2976]
C
[91 nt withheld, positions 2978-3068]
A
[49 nt withheld, positions 3070-3118]
CCTTTGACGTTGGAGTCCACGTTCTTT
[37 nt withheld, positions 3146-3182]
ACCCTATCTCGGTCTATTCTTTTGATTTATAAGGGATTTTGCCGATTTCGGCCTATTGGTTAAAAAATGA
GCTGATTTAACAAAAATTTAACGCGAATTAATTCTGTGGAATGTGTGTCAGTTAGGGTGTGGAAAGTCCC
CAGGCTCCCCAGCAGGCAGAAGTATGCAAAGCATGCATCTCAATTAGTCAGCAACCAGGTGTGGAAAGTC
CCCAGGCTCCCCAGCAGGCAGAAGTATGCAAAGCATGCATCTCAATTAGTCAGCAACCATAGTCCCGCCC
CTAACTCCGCCCATCCCGCCCCTAACTCCGCCCAGTTCCGCCCATTCTCCGCCCCATGGCTGACTAATTT
TTTTTATTTATGCAGAGGCCGAGGCCGCCTCTGCCTCTGAGCTATTCCAGAAGTAGTGAGGAGGCTTTTT
TGGAGGCCTAGGCTTTTGCAAAAAGCTCCCGGGAGCTTGTATATCCATTTTCGGATCTGATCAAGAGACA
GGATGAGGATCGTTTCGCATGATTGAACAAGATGGATTGCACGCAGGTTCTCCGGCCGCTTGGGTGGAGA
GGCTATTCGGCTATGACTGGGCACAACAGACAATCGGCTGCTCTGATGCCGCCGTGTTCCGGCTGTCAGC
GCAGGGGCGCCCGGTTCTTTTTGTCAAGACCGACCTGTCCGGTGCCCTGAATGAACTGCAGGACGAGGCA
GCGCGGCTATCGTGGCTGGCCACGACGGGCGTTCCTTGCGCAGCTGTGCTCGACGTTGTCACTGAAGCGG
GAAGGGACTGGCTGCTATTGGGCGAAGTGCCGGGGCAGGATCTCCTGTCATCTCACCTTGCTCCTGCCGA
GAAAGTATCCATCATGGCTGATGCAATGCGGCGGCTGCATACGCTTGATCCGGCTACCTGCCCATTCGAC
CACCAAGCGAAACATCGCATCGAGCGAGCACGTACTCGGATGGAAGCCGGTCTTGTCGATCAGGATGATC
TGGACGAAGAGCATCAGGGGCTCGCGCCAGCCGAACTGTTCGCCAGGCTCAAGGCGCGCATGCCCGACGG
CGAGGATCTCGTCGTGACCCATGGCGATGCCTGCTTGCCGAATATCATGGTGGAAAATGGCCGCTTTTCT
GGATTCATCGACTGTGGCCGGCTGGGTGTGGCGGACCGCTATCAGGACATAGCGTTGGCTACCCGTGATA
TTGCTGAAGAGCTTGGCGGCGAATGGGCTGACCGCTTCCTCGTGCTTTACGGTATCGCCGCTCCCGATTC
GCAGCGCATCGCCTTCTATCGCCTTCTTGACGAGTTCTTCTGAGCGGGACTCTGGGGTTCGAAATGACCG
ACCAAGCGACGCCCAACCTGCCATCACGAGATTTCGATTCCACCGCCGCCTTCTATGAAAGGTTGGGCTT
CGGAATCGTTTTCCGGGACGCCGGCTGGATGATCCTCCAGCGCGGGGATCTCATGCTGGAGTTCTTCGCC
CACCCCAACTTGTTTATTGCAGCTTATAATGGTTACAAATAAAGCAATAGCATCACAAATTTCACAAATA
AAGCATTTTTTTCACTGCATTCTAGTTGTGGTTTGTCCAAACTCATCAATGTATCTTATCATGTCTGTAT
ACCGTCGACCTCTAGCTAGAGCTTGGCGTAATCATGGTCATAGCTGTTTCCTGTGTGAAATTGTTATCCG
CTCACAATTCCACACAACATACGAGCCGGAAGCATAAAGTGTAAAGCCTGGGGTGCCTAATGAGTGAGCT
AACTCACATTAATTGCGTTGCGCTCACTGCCCGCTTTCCAGTCGGGAAACCTGTCGTGCCAGCTGCATTA
ATGAATCGGCCAACGCGCGGGGAGAGGCGGTTTGCGTATTGGGCGCTCTTCCGCTTCCTCGCTCACTGAC
TCGCTGCGCTCGGTCGTTCGGCTGCGGCGAGCGGTATCAGCTCACTCAAAGGCGGTAATACGGTTATCCA
CAGAATCAGGGGATAACGCAGGAAAGAACATGTGAGCAAAAGGCCAGCAAAAGGCCAGGAACCGTAAAAA
GGCCGCGTTGCTGGCGTTTTTCCATAGGCTCCGCCCCCCTGACGAGCATCACAAAAATCGACGCTCAAGT
CAGAGGTGGCGAAACCCGACAGGACTATAAAGATACCAGGCGTTTCCCCCTGGAAGCTCCCTCGTGCGCT
CTCCTGTTCCGACCCTGCCGCTTACCGGATACCTGTCCGCCTTTCTCCCTTCGGGAAGCGTGGCGCTTTC
TCATAGCTCACGCTGTAGGTATCTCAGTTCGGTGTAGGTCGTTCGCTCCAAGCTGGGCTGTGTGCACGAA
CCCCCCGTTCAGCCCGACCGCTGCGCCTTATCCGGTAACTATCGTCTTGAGTCCAACCCGGTAAGACACG
ACTTATCGCCACTGGCAGCAGCCACTGGTAACAGGATTAGCAGAGCGAGGTATGTAGGCGGTGCTACAGA
GTTCTTGAAGTGGTGGCCTAACTACGGCTACACTAGAAGAACAGTATTTGGTATCTGCGCTCTGCTGAAG
CCAGTTACCTTCGGAAAAAGAGTTGGTAGCTCTTGATCCGGCAAACAAACCACCGCTGGTAGCGGTGGTT
TTTTTGTTTGCAAGCAGCAGATTACGCGCAGAAAAAAAGGATCTCAAGAAGATCCTTTGATCTTTTCTAC
GGGGTCTGACGCTCAGTGGAACGAAAACTCACGTTAAGGGATTTTGGTCATGAGATTATCAAAAAGGATC
TTCACCTAGATCCTTTTAAATTAAAAATGAAGTTTTAAATCAATCTAAAGTATATATGAGTAAACTTGGT
CTGACAGTTACCAATGCTTAATCAGTGAGGCACCTATCTCAGCGATCTGTCTATTTCGTTCATCCATAGT
TGCCTGACTCCCCGTCGTGTAGATAACTACGATACGGGAGGGCTTACCATCTGGCCCCAGTGCTGCAATG
ATACCGCGAGACCCACGCTCACCGGCTCCAGATTTATCAGCAATAAACCAGCCAGCCGGAAGGGCCGAGC
GCAGAAGTGGTCCTGCAACTTTATCCGCCTCCATCCAGTCTATTAATTGTTGCCGGGAAGCTAGAGTAAG
TAGTTCGCCAGTTAATAGTTTGCGCAACGTTGTTGCCATTGCTACAGGCATCGTGGTGTCACGCTCGTCG
TTTGGTATGGCTTCATTCAGCTCCGGTTCCCAACGATCAAGGCGAGTTACATGATCCCCCATGTTGTGCA
AAAAAGCGGTTAGCTCCTTCGGTCCTCCGATCGTTGTCAGAAGTAAGTTGGCCGCAGTGTTATCACTCAT
GGTTATGGCAGCACTGCATAATTCTCTTACTGTCATGCCATCCGTAAGATGCTTTTCTGTGACTGGTGAG
TACTCAACCAAGTCATTCTGAGAATAGTGTATGCGGCGACCGAGTTGCTCTTGCCCGGCGTCAATACGGG
ATAATACCGCGCCACATAGCAGAACTTTAAAAGTGCTCATCATTGGAAAACGTTCTTCGGGGCGAAAACT
CTCAAGGATCTTACCGCTGTTGAGATCCAGTTCGATGTAACCCACTCGTGCACCCAACTGATCTTCAGCA
TCTTTTACTTTCACCAGCGTTTCTGGGTGAGCAAAAACAGGAAGGCAAAATGCCGCAAAAAAGGGAATAA
GGGCGACACGGAAATGTTGAATACTCATACTCTTCCTTTTTCAATATTATTGAAGCATTTATCAGGGTTA
TTGTCTCATGAGCGGATACATATTTGAATGTATTTAGAAAAATAAACAAATAGGGGTTCCGCGCACATTT
CCCCGAAAAGTGCCACCTGACGTC
